>Addgene plasmid #117569 | pEPOR1CB0104 | addgene full sequence | sequence record 228179 | Addgene NGS Result
TCTGTGAAGACAATTACGAATTCCCATGGGGAGCATCTTCATTCTTAAGATATGAAGATAATCTTCAAAA
GGCCCCTGGGAATCTGAAAGAAGAGAAGCAGGCCCATTTATATGGGAAAGAACAATAGTATTTCTTATAT
AGGCCCATTTAAGTTGAAAACAATCTTCAAAAGTCCCACATCGCTTAGATAAGAAAACGAAGCTGAGTTT
ATATACAGCTAGAGTCGAAGTAGTGATTGTCATGTGCGATGAGAAAATCGTTTTAGAGCTAGAAATAGCA
AGTTAAAATAAGGCTAGTCCGTTATCAACTTGAAAAAGTGGCACCGAGTCGGTGCTTTTTTTCTAGACCC
AGCTTTCTTGTACAAAGTTGGCATTACGCTCAGATTGTCTTCTGCACGAAGTGGTTTAAACTATCAGTGT
TTGACAGGATATATTGGCGGGTAAACCTAAGAGAAAAGAGCGTTTATTAGAATAATCGGATATTTAAAAG
GGCGTGAAAAGGTTTATCCGTTCGTCCATTTGTATGTGCATGCCAACCACAGGGTTCCCCAGATCAGGCG
CTGGCTGCTGAACCCCCAGCCGGAACTGACCCCACAAGGCCCTAGCGTTTGCAATGCACCAGGTCATCAT
TGACCCAGGCGTGTTCCACCAGGCCGCTGCCTCGCAACTCTTCGCAGGCTTCGCCGACCTGCTCGCGCCA
CTTCTTCACGCGGGTGGAATCCGATCCGCACATGAGGCGGAAGGTTTCCAGCTTGAGCGGGTACGGCTCC
CGGTGCGAGCTGAAATAGTCGAACATCCGTCGGGCCGTCGGCGACAGCTTGCGGTACTTCTCCCATATGA
ATTTCGTGTAGTGGTCGCCAGCAAACAGCACGACGATTTCCTCGTCGATCAGGACCTGGCAACGGGACGT
TTTCTTGCCACGGTCCAGGACGCGGAAGCGGTGCAGCAGCGACACCGATTCCAGGTGCCCAACGCGGTCG
GACGTGAAGCCCATCGCCGTCGCCTGTAGGCGCGACAGGCATTCCTCGGCCTTCGTGTAATACCGGCCAT
TGATCGACCAGCCCAGGTCCTGGCAAAGCTCGTAGAACGTGAAGGTGATCGGCTCGCCGATAGGGGTGCG
CTTCGCGTACTCCAACACCTGCTGCCACACCAGTTCGTCATCGTCGGCCCGCAGCTCGACGCCGGTGTAG
GTGATCTTCACGTCCTTGTTGACGTGGAAAATGACCTTGTTTTGCAGCGCCTCGCGCGGGATTTTCTTGT
TGCGCGTGGTGAACAGGGCAGAGCGGGCCGTGTCGTTTGGCATCGCTCGCATCGTGTCCGGCCACGGCGC
AATATCGAACAAGGAAAGCTGCATTTCCTTGATCTGCTGCTTCGTGTGTTTCAGCAACGCGGCCTGCTTG
GCCTCGCTGACCTGTTTTGCCAGGTCCTCGCCGGCGGTTTTTCGCTTCTTGGTCGTCATAGTTCCTCGCG
TGTCGATGGTCATCGACTTCGCCAAACCTGCCGCCTCCTGTTCAAGACGACGCGAACGCTCCACGGCGGC
CGATGGCGCGGGCAGGGCAGGGGGAGCCAGTTGCACGCTGTCGCGCTCGATCTTGGCCGTAGCTTGCTGG
ACCATCGAGCCGACGGACTGGAAGGTTTCGCGGGGCGCACGCATGACGGTGCGGCTTGCGATGGTTTCGG
CATCCTCGGCGGAAAACCCCGCGTCGATCAGTTCTTGCCTGTATGCCTTCCGGTCAAACGTCCGATTCAT
TCACCCTCCTTGCGGGATTGCCCCGACTCACGCCGGGGCAATGTGCCCTTATTCCTGATTTGACCCGCCT
GGTGCCTTGGTGTCCAGATAATCCACCTTATCGGCAATGAAGTCGGTCCCGTAGACCGTCTGGCCGTCCT
TCTCGTACTTGGTATTCCGAATCTTGCCCTGCACGAATACCAGCGACCCCTTGCCCAAATACTTGCCGTG
GGCCTCGGCCTGAGAGCCAAAACACTTGATGCGGAAGAAGTCGGTGCGCTCCTGCTTGTCGCCGGCATCG
TTGCGCCACATCTAGGATCTGCCAGGAACCGTAAAAAGGCCGCGTTGCTGGCGTTTTTCCATAGGCTCCG
CCCCCCTGACGAGCATCACAAAAATCGACGCTCAAGTCAGAGGTGGCGAAACCCGACAGGACTATAAAGA
TACCAGGCGTTTCCCCCTGGAAGCTCCCTCGTGCGCTCTCCTGTTCCGACCCTGCCGCTTACCGGATACC
TGTCCGCCTTTCTCCCTTCGGGAAGCGTGGCGCTTTCTCATAGCTCACGCTGTAGGTATCTCAGTTCGGT
GTAGGTCGTTCGCTCCAAGCTGGGCTGTGTGCACGAACCCCCCGTTCAGCCCGACCGCTGCGCCTTATCC
GGTAACTATCGTCTTGAGTCCAACCCGGTAAGACACGACTTATCGCCACTGGCAGCAGCCACTGGTAACA
GGATTAGCAGAGCGAGGTATGTAGGCGGTGCTACAGAGTTCTTGAAGTGGTGGCCTAACTACGGCTACAC
TAGAAGAACAGTATTTGGTATCTGCGCTCTGCTGAAGCCAGTTACCTTCGGAAAAAGAGTTGGTAGCTCT
TGATCCGGCAAACAAACCACCGCTGGTAGCGGTGGTTTTTTTGTTTGCAAGCAGCAGATTACGCGCAGAA
AAAAAGGATCTCAAGAAGATCCTTTGATCTTTTCTACGGGGTCTGACGCTCAGTGGAACGAAAACTCACG
TTAAGGGATTTTGGTCATGAGATTATCAAAAAGGATCTTCACCTAGATCCTTTTAAATTAAAAATGAAGT
TTTAAATCAATCTAAAGTATATATGAGTAAACTTGGTCTGACAGTTACCAATGCTTAATCAGTGAGGCAC
CTATCTCAGCGATCTGTCTATTTCGTTCATCCATAGTTGCCTGACTCCCCGTCGTGTAGATAACTACGAT
ACGGGAGGGCTTACCATCTGGCCCCAGTGCTGCAATGATACCGCGAGAACCACGCTCACCGGCTCCAGAT
TTATCAGCAATAAACCAGCCAGCCGGAAGGGCCGAGCGCAGAAGTGGTCCTGCAACTTTATCCGCCTCCA
TCCAGTCTATTAATTGTTGCCGGGAAGCTAGAGTAAGTAGTTCGCCAGTTAATAGTTTGCGCAACGTTGT
TGCCATTGCTACAGGCATCGTGGTGTCACGCTCGTCGTTTGGTATGGCTTCATTCAGCTCCGGTTCCCAA
CGATCAAGGCGAGTTACATGATCCCCCATGTTGTGCAAAAAAGCGGTTAGCTCCTTCGGTCCTCCGATCG
TTGTCAGAAGTAAGTTGGCCGCAGTGTTATCACTCATGGTTATGGCAGCACTGCATAATTCTCTTACTGT
CATGCCATCCGTAAGATGCTTTTCTGTGACTGGTGAGTACTCAACCAAGTCATTCTGAGAATAGTGTATG
CGGCGACCGAGTTGCTCTTGCCCGGCGTCAATACGGGATAATACCGCGCCACATAGCAGAACTTTAAAAG
TGCTCATCATTGGAAAACGTTCTTCGGGGCGAAAACTCTCAAGGATCTTACCGCTGTTGAGATCCAGTTC
GATGTAACCCACTCGTGCACCCAACTGATCTTCAGCATCTTTTACTTTCACCAGCGTTTCTGGGTGAGCA
AAAACAGGAAGGCAAAATGCCGCAAAAAAGGGAATAAGGGCGACACGGAAATGTTGAATACTCATACTCT
TCCTTTTTCAATATTATTGAAGCATTTATCAAGGTTATTGTCTCATGAGCGGATACATATTTGAATGTAT
TTAGAAAAATAAACAAATAGGGGTTCCGCGCACGAATTGGCCAGCGCTGCCATTTTTGGGGTGAGGCCGT
TCGCGGCCGAGGGGCGCAGCCCCTGGGGGGATGGGAGGCCCGCGTTAGCGGGCCGGGAGGGTTCGAGAAG
GGGGGGCACCCCCCTTCGGCGTGCGCGGTCACGCGCACAGGGCGCAGCCCTGGTTAAAAACAAGGTTTAT
AAATATTGGTTTAAAAGCAGGTTAAAAGACAGGTTAGCGGTGGCCGAAAAACGGGCGGAAACCCTTGCAA
ATGCTGGATTTTCTGCCTGTGGACAGCCCCTCAAATGTCAATAGGTGCGCCCCTCATCTGTCAGCACTCT
GCCCCTCAAGTGTCAAGGATCGCGCCCCTCATCTGTCAGTAGTCGCGCCCCTCAAGTGTCAATACCGCAG
GGCACTTATCCCCAGGCTTGTCCACATCATCTGTGGGAAACTCGCGTAAAATCAGGCGTTTTCGCCGATT
TGCGAGGCTGGCCAGCTCCACGTCGCCGGCCGAAATCGAGCCTGCCCCTCATCTGTCAACGCCGCGCCGG
GTGAGTCGGCCCCTCAAGTGTCAACGTCCGCCCCTCATCTGTCAGTGAGGGCCAAGTTTTCCGCGAGGTA
TCCACAACGCCGGCGGCCGCGGTGTCTCGCACACGGCTTCGACGGCGTTTCTGGCGCGTTTGCAGGGCCA
TAGACGGCCGCCAGCCCAGCGGCGAGGGCAACCAGCCCGGTGAGCGTCGCAAAGGAGATCCTGATCTGAC
TGATGGGCTGCCTGTATCGAGTGGTGATTTTGTGCCGAGCTGCCGGTCGGGGAGCTGTTGGCTGGCTGGT
GGCAGGATATATTGTGGTGTAAACAAATTGACGCTTAGACAACTTAATAACACATTGCGGACGTTTTTAA
TGTACTGGGGTGGATGCAGTGGGCCCCAC
Features (pLannotate 1.2.2; 11 found; start..end, strand, type, name):
    167..183     +  promoter       AtU6 promoter (fragment): consensus promoter from the three Arabidopsis U6 snRNA genes (Waibel and Filipowicz, 1990; Nekrasov et al., 2013)
    260..335     +  misc_RNA       gRNA scaffold: guide RNA scaffold for the Streptococcus pyogenes CRISPR/Cas9 system
    347..368     -  protein_bind   attB2 (fragment): mutant version of attB; recombination site for the Gateway® BP reaction BP Clonase™
    422..446     +  misc_feature   RB T-DNA repeat: right border repeat from nopaline C58 T-DNA
    558..578     -  CDS            TetR (fragment): tetracycline resistance regulatory protein; tetR
    605..1750    -  CDS            trfA: TRFA_ECOLX - Experimental evidence at protein level: Swiss-Prot protein existence level 1. Also involved in plasmid copy number control, promoting intermolecular coupling of protein bound iterons at oriV, which inhibits replication initiation. From Escherichia coli.
   2086..2674    -  rep_origin     ori: high-copy-number ColE1/pMB1/pBR322/pUC origin of replication
   2845..3705    -  CDS            AmpR: β-lactamase; bla; confers resistance to ampicillin, carbenicillin, and related antibiotics
   3706..3810    -  promoter       AmpR promoter: bla
   3897..4528    -  rep_origin     oriV: incP origin of replication
   4620..4644    +  misc_feature   LB T-DNA repeat: left border repeat from nopaline C58 T-DNA
