[The description below was written by a language model from this plasmid's Addgene catalogue record and pLannotate feature annotations shown in this document.]
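Description:
pEPOR1CB0104 is a Level 1 Golden Gate (MoClo-style) plant expression cassette built in the pICH47761 acceptor backbone. It carries a single guide RNA transcription unit intended for use with Streptococcus pyogenes Cas9. The insert joins the Arabidopsis thaliana U6-26 small nuclear RNA promoter, a Pol III promoter suited to transcripts with defined ends, to a spacer targeting AtIPCS1 (AT3G54020) and the sgRNA scaffold. The catalogue insert name labels the guide "sa_gRNA", but both the stated purpose and the feature annotation identify an SpCas9-type scaffold, so the record is slightly inconsistent on this point. The cassette was assembled through BsaI sites that were destroyed during cloning, as is typical for Type IIS one-pot assembly. The short attB2-like match just downstream of the scaffold is only a fragment annotation and probably not a functional Gateway site.

The 4.7 kb backbone is a binary-type vector. Nopaline C58 left and right T-DNA border repeats flank the cassette position. A high-copy ColE1/pUC origin supports propagation in E. coli, while the incP oriV together with the trfA replication initiator gene provides broad-host-range replication of the kind used for maintenance in Agrobacterium. Selection in bacteria is by ampicillin through the bla gene and its native promoter. No Cas9 gene or plant selectable marker is annotated, so the plasmid serves as a module. As a Level 1 part, it would normally be combined with a nuclease cassette and other units in a higher-level assembly. The associated work compared the efficiency and specificity of different Cas nucleases for targeted mutagenesis in plants.
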