Addgene plasmid #117569: pEPOR1CB0104
Purpose: Level1 Golden Gate Cassette: sgRNA cassette for spCas9, targeting AtIPCS1 {AT3G54020} in A. thaliana
Depositing lab: Nicola Patron. Depositing organization: Earlham Institute. Publication: Comparison of efficiency and specificity of CRISPR-associated (Cas) nucleases in plants: An expanded toolkit for precision genome engineering. Raitskin O, Schudoma C, West A, Patron NJ. PLoS One. 2019 Feb 27;14(2):e0211598. doi: 10.1371/journal.pone.0211598. eCollection 2019. PubMed 30811422.
Backbone
  Vector backbone: pICH47761
  Vector type: Plant Expression
Growth in bacteria
  Bacterial resistance: Ampicillin, 100 μg/mL
  Growth temperature: 37°C
  Growth strain: DH5alpha
  Copy number: High Copy
Gene/Insert
  Gene/Insert name: Promoter_AtU6-26 + sa_gRNA_AtIPCS1 {AT3G54020} A. thaliana
  Species: Synthetic
  Promoter: AtU6-26 (pICSL90002)
  Cloning method: Restriction Enzyme; 5′ cloning site BsaI (destroyed during cloning); 3′ cloning site BsaI (destroyed during cloning)
Terms and licenses: Academic/Nonprofit Terms; Industry Terms: Not Available to Industry
Depositor comments: Please visit https://www.biorxiv.org/content/early/2018/09/20/422766 for BioRxiv preprint
How to cite: pEPOR1CB0104 was a gift from Nicola Patron (Addgene plasmid # 117569 ; http://n2t.net/addgene:117569 ; RRID:Addgene_117569)
